Addgene plasmid #133965: pSCBE2
Purpose: Expresses BE2 CRISPR base editor and gRNA scaffold in Streptomyces
Depositing lab: Yuhui Sun. Depositing organization: Wuhan University. Publication: Base editing in Streptomyces with Cas9-deaminase fusions. Zhong Z, Guo J, Deng L, Chen L, Wang J, Li S, Xu W, Deng Z, Sun Y. bioRxiv 630137 10.1101/630137.
Backbone
  Vector backbone: pYH7
  Backbone manufacturer: Yuhui Sun
  Vector type: CRISPR, Synthetic Biology
  Selectable markers: Apramycin for Streptomyces selection
Growth in bacteria
  Bacterial resistance: Ampicillin, 100 μg/mL
  Growth temperature: 37°C
  Growth strain: DH5alpha
  Copy number: High Copy
Gene/Insert
  Gene/Insert name: BE2
  Species: Streptomyces
  Cloning method: Gibson Cloning
Terms and licenses: Academic/Nonprofit Terms; Industry Terms: Not Available to Industry
Depositor comments: Please visit https://www.biorxiv.org/content/10.1101/630137v1.full for bioRxiv preprint.
How to cite: pSCBE2 was a gift from Yuhui Sun (Addgene plasmid # 133965 ; http://n2t.net/addgene:133965 ; RRID:Addgene_133965)
