[The description below was written by a language model from this plasmid's Addgene catalogue record and pLannotate feature annotations shown in this document.]
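Description:
pSCBE2 is a 13.6 kb E. coli–Streptomyces shuttle plasmid, built on the pYH7 backbone, that delivers a BE2-type cytosine base editor together with a guide RNA scaffold for genome editing in Streptomyces. In E. coli it is maintained at high copy through a ColE1/pUC-type origin and selected with ampicillin via the bla gene. For the actinomycete host it carries the rep gene and neighbouring sequences of the Streptomyces lividans plasmid pIJ101 (including fragments of kilB and korA), which provide autonomous replication, and the aac(3)IV apramycin resistance gene for selection. An incP oriT with traJ and a traI fragment allows the plasmid to be mobilised by conjugation from a suitable E. coli donor into Streptomyces.

The editor is a single open reading frame arrangement driven by the rpsL promoter from Xylanimonas cellulosilytica: rat APOBEC1 cytidine deaminase, followed by Streptococcus pyogenes Cas9, followed by the phage PBS2 uracil glycosylase inhibitor (UGI), with an fd terminator fragment downstream. In the BE2 architecture the Cas9 moiety is conventionally catalytically dead, serving only to target the deaminase to a protospacer, although the feature table does not annotate the inactivating mutations. The deaminase converts cytosine to uracil in the displaced strand, and UGI blocks uracil excision so that C-to-T changes are retained without a double-strand break. A separate S. pyogenes gRNA scaffold lies beside a polylinker fragment, presumably where a spacer is inserted; the record does not identify the promoter driving the guide. Small annotated remnants (a HygR fragment, SV40 poly(A) signal, T3 promoter) appear to be backbone leftovers with no stated function.
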