Features (pLannotate 1.2.2; 25 found; start..end, strand, type, name):
    250..268     -  promoter       T3 promoter: promoter for bacteriophage T3 RNA polymerase
    383..487     +  promoter       AmpR promoter: bla
    488..1348    +  CDS            AmpR: β-lactamase; bla; confers resistance to ampicillin, carbenicillin, and related antibiotics
   1519..2107    +  rep_origin     ori: high-copy-number ColE1/pMB1/pBR322/pUC origin of replication
   2292..2420    +  CDS            YPB1_ECOLX (fragment): Protein predicted: Swiss-Prot protein existence level 4. From Escherichia coli.
   2492..2626    -  polyA_signal   SV40 poly(A) signal: SV40 polyadenylation signal
   2622..2714    -  CDS            Y8KD_STRLI (fragment): Protein predicted: Swiss-Prot protein existence level 4. From Streptomyces lividans.
   3382..4749    -  CDS            rep: REP_STRLI - Protein inferred from homology: Swiss-Prot protein existence level 3. Essential for the autonomous replication of the plasmid pIJ101. From Streptomyces lividans.
   5381..5548    -  CDS            Y6KD_STRLI: Protein predicted: Swiss-Prot protein existence level 4. From Streptomyces lividans.
   5622..5717    -  CDS            kilB (fragment): KILB_STRLI - Protein predicted: Swiss-Prot protein existence level 4. Involved in plasmid transfer. From Streptomyces lividans.
   5712..5819    +  CDS            korA (fragment): KORA_STRLI - Protein predicted: Swiss-Prot protein existence level 4. Controls plasmid transfer and prevents the lethal effects of the tra/kilA gene. Repressor for the transcription of certain pIJ101 promoters, including those the from kilA and kilB loci. From Streptomyces lividans.
   5844..6145    +  promoter       rpsL promoter: promoter for the Xylanimonas cellulosilytica ribosomal protein S12 gene
   6146..6832    +  CDS            Apobec1: ABEC1_RAT - Experimental evidence at protein level: Swiss-Prot protein existence level 1. Catalytic component of the apolipoprotein B mRNA editing enzyme complex which is responsible for the postranscriptional editing of a CAA codon for Gln to a UAA codon for stop in the APOB mRNA. May also play a role in the epigenetic regulation of gene expression by participating in DNA demethylation. From Rattus norvegicus (Rat).
   6881..10981   +  CDS            cas9: CAS9_STRP1 - Also known as csn1 From Streptococcus pyogenes serotype M1.
  10994..11242   +  CDS            UGI: UNGI_BPPB2 - Experimental evidence at protein level: Swiss-Prot protein existence level 1. This protein binds specifically and reversibly to the host uracil-DNA glycosylase, preventing removal of uracil residues from PBS2 DNA by the host uracil-excision repair system. From Bacillus phage PBS2 (Bacteriophage PBS2).
  11266..11403   +  CDS            M13 gene VIII (fragment) (sequence withheld): pVIII; VIII; major coat protein
  11410..11444   +  terminator     fd terminator (fragment) (sequence withheld): central terminator from bacteriophage fd (Otsuka and Kunisawa, 1982)
  11445..11468   -  misc_feature   MCS (fragment): pUC18/19 multiple cloning site
  11608..11717   +  oriT           oriT: incP origin of transfer
  11750..12121   +  CDS            traJ: oriT-recognizing protein; traJ
  12159..12248   +  CDS            traI (fragment): TRAI6_ECOLX - Experimental evidence at protein level: Swiss-Prot protein existence level 1. The initiation process of transfer DNA synthesis requires the interaction of at least three plasmid-specific components (TraH, I, and J) at the transfer origin resulting in the assembly of a specialised nucleoprotein complex - the relaxosome. Site- and strand-specific cleavage at the transfer origin is dependent on TraI and TraJ. From Escherichia coli.
  12258..12277   -  misc_feature   MCS (fragment): pUC18/19 multiple cloning site
  12277..12352   +  misc_RNA       gRNA scaffold: guide RNA scaffold for the Streptococcus pyogenes CRISPR/Cas9 system
  12478..12634   -  CDS            HygR (fragment): aminoglycoside phosphotransferase from E. coli; aph(4)-Ia; confers resistance to hygromycin
  12866..56      -  CDS            ApmR (across the origin): aminoglycoside 3-N-acetyltransferase type IV ; aac(3)IV; confers resistance to apramycin (Paget and Davies, 1996)
>Addgene plasmid #133965 | pSCBE2 | addgene full sequence | sequence record 266618 | Addgene NGS Result
AGCTCGGCTTTTCGCCATTCGTATTGCACGACATTGCACTCCACCGCTGATGACATCAGTCGATCATAGC
ACGATCAACGGCACTGTTGCAAATAGTCGGTGGTGATAAACTTATCATCCCCTTTTGCTGATGGAGCTGC
ACATGAACCCATTCAAAGGCCGGCATTTTCAGCGTGACATCATTCTGTGGGCCGTACGCTGGTACTGCAA
ATACGGCATCAGTTACCGTGAGCTGCAGGTCGACGGATCCCTTTAGTGAGGGTTAATTGCGGCCGCGAAT
TCTTGAAGACGAAAGGGCCTCGTGATACGCCTATTTTTATAGGTTAATGTCATGATAATAATGGTTTCTT
AGACGTCAGGTGGCACTTTTCGGGGAAATGTGCGCGGAACCCCTATTTGTTTATTTTTCTAAATACATTC
AAATATGTATCCGCTCATGAGACAATAACCCTGATAAATGCTTCAATAATATTGAAAAAGGAAGAGTATG
AGTATTCAACATTTCCGTGTCGCCCTTATTCCCTTTTTTGCGGCATTTTGCCTTCCTGTTTTTGCTCACC
CAGAAACGCTGGTGAAAGTAAAAGATGCTGAAGATCAGTTGGGTGCACGAGTGGGTTACATCGAACTGGA
TCTCAACAGCGGTAAGATCCTTGAGAGTTTTCGCCCCGAAGAACGTTTTCCAATGATGAGCACTTTTAAA
GTTCTGCTATGTGGCGCGGTATTATCCCGTGTTGACGCCGGGCAAGAGCAACTCGGTCGCCGCATACACT
ATTCTCAGAATGACTTGGTTGAGTACTCACCAGTCACAGAAAAGCATCTTACGGATGGCATGACAGTAAG
AGAATTATGCAGTGCTGCCATAACCATGAGTGATAACACTGCGGCCAACTTACTTCTGACAACGATCGGA
GGACCGAAGGAGCTAACCGCTTTTTTGCACAACATGGGGGATCATGTAACTCGCCTTGATCGTTGGGAAC
CGGAGCTGAATGAAGCCATACCAAACGACGAGCGTGACACCACGATGCCTGCAGCAATGGCAACAACGTT
GCGCAAACTATTAACTGGCGAACTACTTACTCTAGCTTCCCGGCAACAATTAATAGACTGGATGGAGGCG
GATAAAGTTGCAGGACCACTTCTGCGCTCGGCCCTTCCGGCTGGCTGGTTTATTGCTGATAAATCTGGAG
CCGGTGAGCGTGGGTCTCGCGGTATCATTGCAGCACTGGGGCCAGATGGTAAGCCCTCCCGTATCGTAGT
TATCTACACGACGGGGAGTCAGGCAACTATGGATGAACGAAATAGACAGATCGCTGAGATAGGTGCCTCA
CTGATTAAGCATTGGTAACTGTCAGACCAAGTTTACTCATATATACTTTAGATTGATTTAAAACTTCATT
TTTAATTTAAAAGGATCTAGGTGAAGATCCTTTTTGATAATCTCATGACCAAAATCCCTTAACGTGAGTT
TTCGTTCCACTGAGCGTCAGACCCCGTAGAAAAGATCAAAGGATCTTCTTGAGATCCTTTTTTTCTGCGC
GTAATCTGCTGCTTGCAAACAAAAAAACCACCGCTACCAGCGGTGGTTTGTTTGCCGGATCAAGAGCTAC
CAACTCTTTTTCCGAAGGTAACTGGCTTCAGCAGAGCGCAGATACCAAATACTGTCCTTCTAGTGTAGCC
GTAGTTAGGCCACCACTTCAAGAACTCTGTAGCACCGCCTACATACCTCGCTCTGCTAATCCTGTTACCA
GTGGCTGCTGCCAGTGGCGATAAGTCGTGTCTTACCGGGTTGGACTCAAGACGATAGTTACCGGATAAGG
CGCAGCGGTCGGGCTGAACGGGGGGTTCGTGCACACAGCCCAGCTTGGAGCGAACGACCTACACCGAACT
GAGATACCTACAGCGTGAGCTATGAGAAAGCGCCACGCTTCCCGAAGGGAGAAAGGCGGACAGGTATCCG
GTAAGCGGCAGGGTCGGAACAGGAGAGCGCACGAGGGAGCTTCCAGGGGGAAACGCCTGGTATCTTTATA
GTCCTGTCGGGTTTCGCCACCTCTGACTTGAGCGTCGATTTTTGTGATGCTCGTCAGGGGGGCGGAGCCT
ATGGAAAAACGCCAGCAACGCGGCCTTTTTACGGTTCCTGGCCTTTTGCTGGCCTTTTGCTCACATGTTC
TTTCCTGCGTTATCCCCTGATTCTGTGGATAACCGTATTACCGCCTTTGAGTGAGCTGATACCGCTCGCC
GCAGCCGAACGACCGAGCGCAGCGAGTCAGTGAGCGAGGAAGCGGAAGAGCGCTGACTTCCGCGTTTCCA
GACTTTACGAAACACGGAAACCGAAGACCATTCATGTTGTTGCTCAGGTCGCAGACGTTTTGCAGCAGCA
GTCGCTTCACGTTCGCTCGCGTATCGGTGATTCATTCTGCTAACCAGTAAGGCAACCCCGCCAGCCTAGC
CGGGTCCTCAACGACAGGAGCACGATCATGCGCACCCGTCAGATCCAGACATGATAAGATACATTGATGA
GTTTGGACAAACCACAACTAGAATGCAGTGAAAAAAATGCTTTATTTGTGAAATTTGTGATGCTATTGCT
TTATTTGTAACCATTATAAGCTGCAATAAACAAGTTCCCGCACGATCAGCGTCCCGCCGACCAGGAGCAG
TGCGGCCAGCACTGCCGCTAACGCCTGGTCCTGGTCCCGGTCCTGGTGGTGCATCAGTCCTCCCCGTGAT
CACTTCGGCACCCACCGTAGTGATCACCCCCGACAGCGGATCAAGGGGTTTGCGGGTCCCGGTCGGCGCC
GGGCGGGGGAGGCAGGAGCCGCCGACGCTGCCTCTGGGACGGGCCGGACGGCAGGGGGACCGGCGGCCGG
GCGAGCTGCAGCCGGGGGTCCGGCAGGGCCGGAGCGGGCGGAACCGTGCTCTGACCTGCGGCCCGAGTTT
CGTCACGTGACGGAATGGAAGGCTGCTGCATTTCGTCACGTGACGTATCTCGGCGAGCGACTGCCGACGC
CACGGCGGACACGATCGCCTCGCGCTGGCGCCGGGCCTCGTACGCCCGCTGGCGGCAGGAGCGGCGGCAG
TAGTCCCGGCTCCGGCCGACGCCGGATTGCTTGATCTCCGAGCCGCACCAGGCGCAGAGCTTCGCGCCGT
CGGCGTCCCTGGGGGTGGTGGTGCTCATGGCCGACGACCGTACGCGGCACGTCTCGTAGCGAGGCGAGTC
GGGCGCGAGGTACCGCCTGCACGAAGTGCCGGCGGGGCCGACCCCGGGCGAGTAATCCCAGGATTACTCC
CGCGGCTTCGACCCCGGCCGCCGTCGCCGCGTACGTCACCGACCCCCGCCGTACGTCACCGGGATGACGT
ACGGCGGGGGGGAGCGAGTTAGTGCGAAGTGGGCCCACTTGCGAGCCGGGCGATGTGCCGGGCGGCCCGC
TCCTGGCGGTCGTCGGCGTCGTCGTCCTGGTCGTCGTCCTGCTCTCGCCGTCGGCGTGCAGTTGCTTCCT
CGCGGCGCTGGGCGAGGGCGGCGAGCATGTCGGCGTACGCCTCGGCCACCTCCCCCGCCGTGAGCACCAC
CACTGTGTCGGCCGCGTCGGCCAGCGCCAGGACCTCCCGCACCCGTTCGCCCACGGCCGCCGAATCCTCG
TTGCCGTCCTTGCCTTCGGCGGCCCGGGTCGCCTCGAGGTCGAGGGCGCGGCGGGTGACCGCGTGCCATC
CGTCCTCGGTCACGGCGACCCCGGCCCGCAGCTCCCCGCCGTCGGCGTCGGCCGCCAGGAGCAGATCGAG
GTCGTCGGCCTCGGTGTCGCCGCCGTCGAGCCCGAGCATCTGCCGCAGGTAGCGGGTCCATTCGATGGCC
CGGCGTCCCCGGGTTGCCCGCTCGTACTCGTGCCAGCGCGAGAGGTTCCACTCCAGCGAGCCGACCCCGG
CGGCGTCGTCCTCGGTCATGCCGCCGGTCAGGTCCCCGATCCGTCCGAGGAGTTCGAACGGGGCGACGTT
CCCGCCGGTCGCCGTCTTGAGGTCGGCGCGGGCGAGTTCGAGGGCGGGCGCCTTCCCGTCCTGGGTCTTG
GCGATGTACTCGGCGAGGTCGTTGGCGTCGCGCTCGGTCTCCAGCCGCTTGAAGTCGACGCCGTGCCGGT
CGTCGGGCGTGAAGGCGGGGTTGACCTTGCGCAGGGCGGCGGTCCACACGGACCGCCAGTGCCCCTGCCA
CTCGTCGAGCGCGGCGCCGGTCGGCTCGAAGGTGGCGACGATCTGCTTCGCGGACCGCTCCCCCTCGGTC
CGGCCGCCGACCAGGACGATCGCGTGGATGTGCGGGTGCCAGCCGTTGATCTGCCCCACGGTGACTTCGG
TCGCGCGGATCATGCCGACGTACCCGATCCGGTCTCGGATGCCCTCGCGGTCGGCGGCCCGGTGCCCGTC
CTTGGCCCGGCGTCCGGCCCACGTGCCGCCCGTGATCAGTCGCTGGTAGGCGCCCGGCCGCCGGGGGCTG
TCCGGCGTCTTCCGGGTGCCCTGGAGGGCGTCCATGAGGTCCGCGAGCCGGTCCGTGTGCCCATGGCGGG
CCGTGAAGGTGACCAGGTAGGCGGTCCCCCCGCGCTTGATCCACTCGACCACGGCGGCGGTGATCTCCTC
GGCCCGCTTGTGCCGGATCGTGGCGGCGCAGACCGGGCAGAGCCAGATCCGCCCGCACCGCATCAGGCCC
AGGACCACGGACGTTCCGGCCGCCGTCTGGGCGACGATCACGCCGGAGGCAGGGTCCATCAGGGCGCGGC
CGCAGCCCTTGCACGCGGCGTCCCCGCTGATCCGCCACAGCGTCCGGCGGCGGCTGTACCGGGCGGCTTT
CCGCAGTCGGGCAGCGTCGCTCCGCGACGTGCTTCCTACTTCCGAGAGGCTGTCGCCTCTCGGGCTCTCC
CCATCCACCCCGTCCGGAGAAACCGCAGGTCGGAGGGGTGCGGGAAACTCTGTTGTTTCTTTCCCAAGGT
GTTCGCTTTTGCCTCGGGCGGCATCTCGCGTCACACGCGCGATCGCCCGCTTCGCTGCCATCCGGCAGCG
GTCTGAGCAGTAGATACGCGGCCGTTTGCCCGGTGTGTGGGCAATTGCGGTCCCGCAGTGGCAGCGGGGC
CCGGCGGGCCGATCTGGCAATGCCTCGGCATCGCTCCGTACTCTGGGCACGAGCAACGTTCCTGTCTCGC
CCGGCTAAGGGGCGCGAGTCTGGGAGCGGACGGGTCGGAGGTGCGAAGTCCGGCCCGTTGCTCTTTGGTC
TGGTGGGAATCCTGGCACCAATCGGGCCAGAGGTTCCCTCCGCCACTCCCGACGCCCCTTGGGGCTGGTG
TGACTTGGAGGGCCGAAGAGAGCCCCGCCGGTGATCCGGCGGGGCTTTGACGTGCGGTCAGTGCGTGTGT
CGGCGAGCGATGGCCACGAGGCCCTGGAAGCCGAGCGGTCCGGCGAAGTCGGCCCAGTCGCAACCGGGCT
CAGCGCAGTGGGCGGACCAGCCACCGCCGTTGGGGTCCTGGACCAGGTTCACGGTCCCCTCGGTCAGGCG
TCCGTCGAAGTCGGTCATGGTCGGTCTCCTGGTGGGTGGGGGCGGGGCGCCAGCACGAAGTGCCGGCGCC
CCGCGGGGGTTGGTCGGGTCAGGCGCCGAACCGGCGGGCGGCGGCGGCGACCAGGCCGTCGGCGGCGGCC
ATGGCGCGGTCGCGGTCGGTGGTGAGGGCGGTGCGGTCGGCGGCGGCCCAGTCCTGCTCTCACGCAACGT
CTACGTGGACGCTCAGGGCGACACGATCGAGGTCGGGGAGTCCGTCGCTCCGGCGGGCCGCTGGCGCGTC
CACCGGGACTGATCAAGGCGAATACTTCATATGGCCCTGCAGGCGGAAGTCAGGTAGACACGACTTCCGC
TAGTCCTTGCAAGGTCTGCTGACGTGAGGCGGGGCGGTCGTTTTTGACCGCCCTGCCTTCGTCATGTAGG
CTCGCTCGCTGTGCCTGGCGTGTCATCAGACGCCCAGGTCCCGGTGCCGTGAGGCCCGGGCCATCGAGCC
GGTGGTACGTGGCTGCGGTCCCCTTGTGAGGGCTGCGCGCCGTGTGCTGTCCGGCGCGCACAGCCTTGAA
TCCACCCGCGGGGGCCGGCCGGTCTCCGTGAGCTCGAGTAGACGACGGAGACGTAATGTCGTCCGAGACC
GGCCCGGTGGCCGTGGACCCGACCCTGCGTCGCCGCATCGAGCCGCACGAGTTCGAGGTGTTCTTCGACC
CGCGGGAGCTGCGCAAGGAGACCTGCCTGCTGTACGAGATCAACTGGGGCGGCCGGCACTCGATCTGGCG
CCACACCTCGCAGAACACCAACAAGCACGTCGAGGTGAACTTCATCGAGAAGTTCACCACCGAGCGGTAC
TTCTGCCCGAACACCCGCTGCTCGATCACCTGGTTCCTGTCCTGGTCCCCGTGCGGCGAGTGCTCCCGGG
CGATCACCGAGTTCCTGTCCCGCTACCCGCACGTCACCCTGTTCATCTACATCGCCCGGCTGTACCACCA
CGCCGACCCGCGGAACCGGCAGGGCCTGCGCGACCTGATCTCCTCCGGCGTGACCATCCAGATCATGACC
GAGCAGGAGTCCGGCTACTGCTGGCGGAACTTCGTCAACTACTCGCCGTCCAACGAGGCCCACTGGCCGC
GGTACCCGCACCTGTGGGTGCGCCTGTACGTCCTGGAGCTGTACTGCATCATCCTGGGCCTGCCGCCGTG
CCTGAACATCCTGCGTCGCAAGCAGCCGCAGCTGACCTTCTTCACCATCGCCCTGCAGTCCTGCCACTAC
CAGCGCCTGCCGCCGCACATCCTGTGGGCGACCGGCCTGAAGTCCGGCTCGGAGACCCCGGGCACCTCGG
AGTCCGCCACCCCGGAGTCCGACAAGAAGTACAGCATCGGCCTGGCCATCGGCACCAACAGCGTGGGCTG
GGCGGTCATCACCGACGAGTACAAGGTCCCCTCCAAGAAGTTCAAGGTCCTGGGCAACACCGACCGGCAC
TCGATCAAGAAGAACCTGATCGGCGCCCTGCTCTTCGACAGCGGCGAGACCGCCGAGGCGACCCGCCTGA
AGCGGACCGCGCGCCGGCGCTACACCCGGCGCAAGAACCGCATCTGCTACCTCCAGGAAATCTTCTCCAA
CGAGATGGCCAAGGTCGACGACTCGTTCTTCCACCGGCTCGAGGAGAGCTTCCTGGTGGAGGAGGACAAG
AAGCACGAGCGCCACCCGATCTTCGGCAACATCGTCGACGAGGTGGCCTACCACGAGAAGTACCCCACCA
TCTACCACCTCCGCAAGAAGCTGGTCGACTCGACCGACAAGGCGGACCTGCGGCTCATCTACCTGGCCCT
CGCGCACATGATCAAGTTCCGCGGCCACTTCCTCATCGAGGGCGACCTGAACCCGGACAACTCCGACGTC
GACAAGCTCTTCATCCAGCTGGTGCAGACCTACAACCAGCTGTTCGAGGAGAACCCCATCAACGCCAGCG
GCGTCGACGCCAAGGCGATCCTCTCCGCGCGCCTGAGCAAGTCCCGGCGCCTGGAGAACCTCATCGCCCA
GCTGCCGGGCGAGAAGAAGAACGGCCTCTTCGGCAACCTGATCGCGCTGTCGCTCGGCCTGACCCCCAAC
TTCAAGAGCAACTTCGACCTGGCCGAGGACGCGAAGCTCCAGCTGTCCAAGGACACCTACGACGACGACC
TGGACAACCTGCTCGCCCAGATCGGCGACCAGTACGCGGACCTCTTCCTGGCCGCGAAGAACCTCTCGGA
CGCCATCCTGCTCAGCGACATCCTGCGGGTCAACACCGAGATCACCAAGGCCCCGCTGTCGGCGAGCATG
ATCAAGCGGTACGACGAGCACCACCAGGACCTGACCCTGCTCAAGGCCCTCGTGCGCCAGCAGCTGCCCG
AGAAGTACAAGGAAATCTTCTTCGACCAGTCCAAGAACGGCTACGCCGGCTACATCGACGGCGGCGCGTC
GCAGGAGGAGTTCTACAAGTTCATCAAGCCGATCCTGGAGAAGATGGACGGCACCGAGGAGCTGCTCGTC
AAGCTGAACCGCGAGGACCTGCTCCGCAAGCAGCGGACCTTCGACAACGGCTCCATCCCGCACCAGATCC
ACCTGGGCGAGCTGCACGCCATCCTCCGGCGCCAGGAGGACTTCTACCCCTTCCTGAAGGACAACCGCGA
GAAGATCGAGAAGATCCTGACCTTCCGCATCCCGTACTACGTCGGCCCCCTGGCCCGCGGCAACTCCCGG
TTCGCGTGGATGACCCGGAAGTCGGAGGAGACCATCACCCCGTGGAACTTCGAGGAGGTCGTGGACAAGG
GCGCCTCCGCCCAGTCGTTCATCGAGCGCATGACCAACTTCGACAAGAACCTCCCGAACGAGAAGGTCCT
GCCCAAGCACTCCCTGCTCTACGAGTACTTCACCGTGTACAACGAGCTGACCAAGGTCAAGTACGTGACC
GAGGGCATGCGGAAGCCGGCCTTCCTGTCGGGCGAGCAGAAGAAGGCGATCGTCGACCTGCTCTTCAAGA
CCAACCGCAAGGTCACCGTGAAGCAGCTGAAGGAGGACTACTTCAAGAAGATCGAGTGCTTCGACTCCGT
CGAGATCAGCGGCGTGGAGGACCGCTTCAACGCCTCCCTGGGCACCTACCACGACCTGCTCAAGATCATC
AAGGACAAGGACTTCCTCGACAACGAGGAGAACGAGGACATCCTGGAGGACATCGTCCTCACCCTGACCC
TCTTCGAGGACCGCGAGATGATCGAGGAGCGGCTCAAGACCTACGCCCACCTGTTCGACGACAAGGTGAT
GAAGCAGCTGAAGCGGCGCCGGTACACCGGCTGGGGCCGCCTCTCCCGGAAGCTGATCAACGGCATCCGG
GACAAGCAGAGCGGCAAGACCATCCTGGACTTCCTCAAGTCCGACGGCTTCGCCAACCGCAACTTCATGC
AGCTCATCCACGACGACAGCCTGACCTTCAAGGAGGACATCCAGAAGGCCCAGGTCTCGGGCCAGGGCGA
CAGCCTCCACGAGCACATCGCCAACCTGGCGGGCTCCCCGGCGATCAAGAAGGGCATCCTCCAGACCGTC
AAGGTCGTGGACGAGCTGGTCAAGGTGATGGGCCGCCACAAGCCCGAGAACATCGTGATCGAGATGGCCC
GGGAGAACCAGACCACCCAGAAGGGCCAGAAGAACTCGCGCGAGCGGATGAAGCGGATCGAGGAGGGCAT
CAAGGAGCTGGGCAGCCAGATCCTGAAGGAGCACCCGGTCGAGAACACCCAGCTCCAGAACGAGAAGCTG
TACCTCTACTACCTCCAGAACGGCCGCGACATGTACGTGGACCAGGAGCTGGACATCAACCGGCTGTCCG
ACTACGACGTCGACGCCATCGTGCCGCAGTCCTTCCTGAAGGACGACTCGATCGACAACAAGGTCCTGAC
CCGCTCGGACAAGAACCGGGGCAAGTCCGACAACGTGCCCTCGGAGGAGGTCGTGAAGAAGATGAAGAAC
TACTGGCGCCAGCTGCTCAACGCCAAGCTCATCACCCAGCGCAAGTTCGACAACCTGACCAAGGCCGAGC
GGGGCGGCCTGAGCGAGCTGGACAAGGCGGGCTTCATCAAGCGCCAGCTGGTCGAGACCCGGCAGATCAC
CAAGCACGTGGCCCAGATCCTGGACTCCCGGATGAACACCAAGTACGACGAGAACGACAAGCTGATCCGC
GAGGTCAAGGTGATCACCCTCAAGAGCAAGCTGGTCTCCGACTTCCGCAAGGACTTCCAGTTCTACAAGG
TCCGGGAGATCAACAACTACCACCACGCCCACGACGCGTACCTGAACGCCGTCGTGGGCACCGCGCTGAT
CAAGAAGTACCCGAAGCTGGAGTCCGAGTTCGTCTACGGCGACTACAAGGTCTACGACGTGCGCAAGATG
ATCGCCAAGAGCGAGCAGGAGATCGGCAAGGCCACCGCGAAGTACTTCTTCTACTCCAACATCATGAACT
TCTTCAAGACCGAGATCACCCTGGCCAACGGCGAGATCCGCAAGCGGCCCCTGATCGAGACCAACGGCGA
GACCGGCGAGATCGTCTGGGACAAGGGCCGCGACTTCGCCACCGTCCGGAAGGTGCTGTCGATGCCGCAG
GTCAACATCGTGAAGAAGACCGAGGTGCAGACCGGCGGCTTCAGCAAGGAGTCCATCCTCCCCAAGCGCA
ACAGCGACAAGCTGATCGCCCGGAAGAAGGACTGGGACCCGAAGAAGTACGGCGGCTTCGACAGCCCCAC
CGTCGCCTACTCCGTGCTGGTCGTGGCGAAGGTCGAGAAGGGCAAGAGCAAGAAGCTGAAGTCCGTGAAG
GAGCTGCTCGGCATCACCATCATGGAGCGCTCCTCGTTCGAGAAGAACCCGATCGACTTCCTGGAGGCCA
AGGGCTACAAGGAGGTCAAGAAGGACCTCATCATCAAGCTGCCCAAGTACAGCCTGTTCGAGCTGGAGAA
CGGCCGCAAGCGGATGCTCGCCTCCGCGGGCGAGCTGCAAAAGGGCAACGAGCTGGCCCTCCCGTCGAAG
TACGTCAACTTCCTGTACCTCGCGTCCCACTACGAGAAGCTGAAGGGCTCGCCCGAGGACAACGAGCAGA
AGCAGCTCTTCGTGGAGCAGCACAAGCACTACCTGGACGAGATCATCGAGCAGATCAGCGAGTTCAGCAA
GCGCGTCATCCTGGCCGACGCGAACCTCGACAAGGTGCTGTCCGCCTACAACAAGCACCGCGACAAGCCG
ATCCGGGAGCAGGCGGAGAACATCATCCACCTGTTCACCCTCACCAACCTGGGTGCCCCGGCCGCCTTCA
AGTACTTCGACACCACCATCGACCGCAAGCGGTACACCTCCACCAAGGAGGTCCTCGACGCGACCCTGAT
CCACCAGAGCATCACCGGCCTGTACGAGACCCGCATCGACCTGAGCCAGCTGGGCGGCGACTCGGGCGGC
TCCACCAACCTGTCGGACATCATCGAGAAGGAGACCGGCAAGCAGCTGGTGATCCAGGAGTCCATCCTGA
TGCTGCCGGAGGAAGTGGAGGAAGTGATCGGCAACAAGCCGGAGTCGGACATCCTGGTGCACACCGCCTA
CGACGAGTCGACCGACGAGAACGTCATGCTGCTGACCTCGGACGCCCCGGAGTACAAGCCGTGGGCCCTG
GTCATCCAGGACTCCAACGGCGAGAACAAGATCAAGATGCTGTGAGAATTCAGATCTACGCGTTC
[179 nt withheld, positions 11266-11444]
AAGCTTGCATGCCTGCAGGTCGACGGATCTTTTCCGCTGCATAACCCTGCTTCGGGGTCATTATAGCGAT
TTTTTCGGTATATCCATCCTTTTTCGCACGATATACAGGATTTTGCCAAAGGGTTCGTGTAGACTTTCCT
TGGTGTATCCAACGGCGTCAGCCGGGCAGGATAGGTGAAGTAGGCCCACCCGCGAGCGGGTGTTCCTTCT
TCACTGTCCCTTATTCGCACCTGGCGGTGCTCAACGGGAATCCTGCTCTGCGAGGCTGGCCGGCTACCGC
CGGCGTAACAGATGAGGGCAAGCGGATGGCTGATGAAACCAAGCCAACCAGGAAGGGCAGCCCACCTATC
AAGGTGTACTGCCTTCCAGACGAACGAAGAGCGATTGAGGAAAAGGCGGCGGCGGCCGGCATGAGCCTGT
CGGCCTACCTGCTGGCCGTCGGCCAGGGCTACAAAATCACGGGCGTCGTGGACTATGAGCACGTCCGCGA
GCTGGCCCGCATCAATGGCGACCTGGGCCGCCTGGGCGGCCTGCTGAAACTCTGGCTCACCGACGACCCG
CGCACGGCGCGGTTCGGTGATGCCACGATCCTCGCCCTGCTGGCGAAGATCGAAGAGAAGCAGGACGAGC
TTGGCAAGGTCATGATGGGCGTGGTCCGCCCGAGGGCAGAGCCATGACTTTTTTAGCCGCTAAAACGGCC
GGGGGGTGCGCGTGATTGCCAAGCACGTCCCCATGCGCTCCATCAAGAAGAGCGACTTCGCGGAGCTGGT
GAAGTACATCACCGACGAGCAAGGCAAGACCGATCCCCGGGGACCTGCAGGTCGACTCTAGAGTTTTAGA
GCTAGAAATAGCAAGTTAAAATAAGGCTAGTCCGTTATCAACTTGAAAAAGTGGCACCGAGTCGGTGCTA
AAAAAAAACCCCGCCCCTGACAGGGCGGGGTTTTTTTTGTAGCCTCAGGAGTTGTAGCTGTTCACATTCG
AACGGTCTCTGCTTTGACAACATGCTGTGCGGTGTTGTAAAGTCGTGGCCGCTAGCTATTTACCCGCAGG
ACATATCCACGCCCTCCTACATCGAAGCTGAAAGCACGAGATTCTTCGCCCTCCGAGAGCTGCATCAGGT
CGGAGACGCTGTCGAACTTTTCGATCAGAAACTTCTCGACAGACGTCGCGGTGAGTTCAGGCTTTTTCAT
ATCTCATTGCCCCCGGACGAGCGTCTGCTCCGCCATTCGCCGTCCGCCGTGCCAATCGGATCAGCCGTCC
AAATGCGGGATTTTCGTTAGTCGGAGGCCAAACGGCATTGAGCGTCAGCATATCATCAGCGAGCTGAAGA
AAGACAATCCCCGATCCGCTCCACGTGTTGCCCCAGCAATCAGCGCGACCTTGCCCCTCCAACGTCATCT
CGTTCTCCGCTCATGAGCTCAGCCAATCGACTGGCGAGCGGCATCGCATTCTTCGCATCCCGCCTCTGGC
GGATGCAGGAAGATCAACGGATCTCGGCCCAGTTGACCCAGGGCTGTCGCCACAATGTCGCGGGAGCGGA
TCAACCGAGCAAAGGCATGACCGACTGGACCTTCCTTCTGAAGGCTCTTCTCCTTGAGCCACCTGTCCGC
CAAGGCAAAGCGCTCACAGCAGTGGTCATTCTCGAGATAATCGACGCGTACCAACTTGCCATCCTGAAGA
ATGGTGCAGTGTCTCGGCACCCCATAGGGAACCTTTGCCATCAACTCGGCAAGATGCAGCGTCGTGTTGG
CATCGTGTCCCACGCCGAGGAGAAGTACCTGCCCATCGAGTTCATGGACACGGGCGACCGGGCTTGCAGG
CGAGTGAGGTGGCAGGGGCAATGGATCAGAGATGATCTGCTCTGCCTGTGGCCCCGCTGCCGCAAAGGCA
AATGGATGGGCGCTGCGCTTTACATTTGGCAGGCGCCAGAATGTGTCAGAGACAACTCCAAGGTCCGGTG
TAACGGGCGACGTGGCAGGATCGAACGGCTCGTCGTCCAGACCTGACCACGAGGGCATGACGAGCGTCCC
TCCCGGACCCAGCGCAGCACGCAGGGCCTCGATCAGTCCAAGTGGCCCATCTTCGAGGGGCCGGACGCTA
CGGAAGGAGCTGTGGACCAGCAGCACACCGCCGGGGGTAACCCCAAGGTTGAGAAGCTGACCGATG
